>Addgene plasmid #47230 | TAL3511 | depositor partial sequence | sequence record 67317 | Insert sequence
ATGGACTACAAAGACCATGACGGTGATTATAAAGATCATGACATCGATTACAAGGATGACGATGACAAGA
TGGCCCCCAAGAAGAAGAGGAAGGTGGGCATTCACCGCGGGGTACCTATGGTGGACTTGAGGACACTCGG
TTATTCGCAACAGCAACAGGAGAAAATCAAGCCTAAGGTCAGGAGCACCGTCGCGCAACACCACGAGGCG
CTTGTGGGGCATGGCTTCACTCATGCGCATATTGTCGCGCTTTCACAGCACCCTGCGGCGCTTGGGACGG
TGGCTGTCAAATACCAAGATATGATTGCGGCCCTGCCCGAAGCCACGCACGAGGCAATTGTAGGGGTCGG
TAAACAGTGGTCGGGAGCGCGAGCACTTGAGGCGCTGCTGACTGTGGCGGGTGAGCTTAGGGGGCCTCCG
CTCCAGCTCGACACCGGGCAGCTGCTGAAGATCGCGAAGAGAGGGGGAGTAACAGCGGTAGAGGCAGTGC
ACGCCTGGCGCAATGCGCTCACCGGGGCCCCCTTGAACCTGACCCCAGACCAGGTAGTCGCAATCGCGAA
CAATAATGGGGGAAAGCAAGCCCTGGAAACCGTGCAAAGGTTGTTGCCGGTCCTTTGTCAAGACCACGGC
CTTACACCGGAGCAAGTCGTGGCCATTGCATCCCACGACGGTGGCAAACAGGCTCTTGAGACGGTTCAGA
GACTTCTCCCAGTTCTCTGTCAAGCCCACGGGCTGACTCCCGATCAAGTTGTAGCGATTGCGAATAACAA
TGGAGGGAAACAAGCATTGGAGACTGTCCAACGGCTCCTTCCCGTGTTGTGTCAAGCCCACGGTTTGACG
CCTGCACAAGTGGTCGCCATCGCCAACAACAACGGCGGTAAGCAGGCGCTGGAAACAGTACAGCGCCTGC
TGCCTGTACTGTGCCAGGATCATGGACTGACCCCAGACCAGGTAGTCGCAATCGCGTCAAACGGAGGGGG
AAAGCAAGCCCTGGAAACCGTGCAAAGGTTGTTGCCGGTCCTTTGTCAAGACCACGGCCTTACACCGGAG
CAAGTCGTGGCCATTGCAAGCAATGGGGGTGGCAAACAGGCTCTTGAGACGGTTCAGAGACTTCTCCCAG
TTCTCTGTCAAGCCCACGGGCTGACTCCCGATCAAGTTGTAGCGATTGCGAATAACAATGGAGGGAAACA
AGCATTGGAGACTGTCCAACGGCTCCTTCCCGTGTTGTGTCAAGCCCACGGTTTGACGCCTGCACAAGTG
GTCGCCATCGCCTCGAATGGCGGCGGTAAGCAGGCGCTGGAAACAGTACAGCGCCTGCTGCCTGTACTGT
GCCAGGATCATGGACTGACCCCAGACCAGGTAGTCGCAATCGCGTCACATGACGGGGGAAAGCAAGCCCT
GGAAACCGTGCAAAGGTTGTTGCCGGTCCTTTGTCAAGACCACGGCCTTACACCGGAGCAAGTCGTGGCC
ATTGCAAATAATAACGGTGGCAAACAGGCTCTTGAGACGGTTCAGAGACTTCTCCCAGTTCTCTGTCAAG
CCCACGGGCTGACTCCCGATCAAGTTGTAGCGATTGCGTCCAACGGTGGAGGGAAACAAGCATTGGAGAC
TGTCCAACGGCTCCTTCCCGTGTTGTGTCAAGCCCACGGTTTGACGCCTGCACAAGTGGTCGCCATCGCC
AACAACAACGGCGGTAAGCAGGCGCTGGAAACAGTACAGCGCCTGCTGCCTGTACTGTGCCAGGATCATG
GACTGACCCCAGACCAGGTAGTCGCAATCGCGTCAAACGGAGGGGGAAAGCAAGCCCTGGAAACCGTGCA
AAGGTTGTTGCCGGTCCTTTGTCAAGACCACGGCCTTACACCGGAGCAAGTCGTGGCCATTGCATCCCAC
GACGGTGGCAAACAGGCTCTTGAGACGGTTCAGAGACTTCTCCCAGTTCTCTGTCAAGCCCACGGGCTGA
CTCCCGATCAAGTTGTAGCGATTGCGTCGCATGACGGAGGGAAACAAGCATTGGAGACTGTCCAACGGCT
CCTTCCCGTGTTGTGTCAAGCCCACGGTTTGACGCCTGCACAAGTGGTCGCCATCGCCAACAACAACGGC
GGTAAGCAGGCGCTGGAAACAGTACAGCGCCTGCTGCCTGTACTGTGCCAGGATCATGGACTGACACCCG
AACAGGTGGTCGCCATTGCTTCTAATGGGGGAGGACGGCCAGCCTTGGAG
