>Addgene plasmid #47230 | TAL3511 | addgene partial sequence | sequence record 69187 | JDS-TALEN-F 5'-TAGGGGTCGGTAAACAGTGG-3'
GTGGCGGGTGAGCTTAGGGGGCCTCCGCTCCAGCTCGACACCGGGCAGCTGCTGAAGATCGCGAAGAGAG
GGGGAGTAACAGCGGTAGAGGCAGTGCACGCCTGGCGCAATGCGCTCACCGGGGCCCCCTTGAACCTGAC
CCCAGACCAGGTAGTCGCAATCGCGAACAATAATGGGGGAAAGCAAGCCCTGGAAACCGTGCAAAGGTTG
TTGCCGGTCCTTTGTCAAGACCACGGCCTTACACCGGAGCAAGTCGTGGCCATTGCATCCCACGACGGTG
GCAAACAGGCTCTTGAGACGGTTCAGAGACTTCTCCCAGTTCTCTGTCAAGCCCACGGGCTGACTCCCGA
TCAAGTTGTAGCGATTGCGAATAACAATGGAGGGAAACAAGCATTGGAGACTGTCCAACGGCTCCTTCCC
GTGTTGTGTCAAGCCCACGGTTTGACGCCTGCACAAGTGGTCGCCATCGCCAACAACAACGGCGGTAAGC
AGGCGCTGGAAACAGTACAGCGCCTGCTGCCTGTACTGTGCCAGGATCATGGACTGACCCCAGACCAGGT
AGTCGCAATCGCGTCAAACGGAGGGGGAAAGCAAGCCCTGGAAACCGTGCAAAGGTTGTTGCCGGTCCTT
TGTCAAGACCACGGCCTTACACCGGAGCAAGTCGTGGCCATTGCAAGCAATGGGGGTGGCAAACAGGCTC
TTGAGACGGTTCAGAGACTTCTCCCAGTTCTCTGTCAAGCCCACGGGCTGACTCCCGATCAAGTTGTAGC
GATTGCGAATAACAATGGAGGGAAACAAGCATTGGAGACTGTCCAACGGCTCCTTCCCGTGTTGTGTCAA
GCCCACGGTTTGACGCCTGCACA
