[The description below was written by a language model from this plasmid's Addgene catalogue record.]
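Description:
TAL3511 is a TALEN expression plasmid built on the JDS78 backbone, a mammalian expression vector that also carries a T7 promoter. It encodes the "right" monomer of a TALE nuclease pair directed against the zebrafish (D. rerio) gene pbx2. The plasmid is maintained at high copy in E. coli under ampicillin selection. The record does not include a feature table, so details such as the specific origin of replication are not stated. The use of a BGH reverse sequencing primer suggests a BGH polyadenylation region downstream of the coding sequence.

The insert of about 1.4 kb is an engineered array of TAL effector repeats designed to recognise a defined 18-nucleotide site in pbx2. It was cloned into the roughly 6.4 kb backbone through BsmBI sites that were destroyed in the process. BsmBI is a type IIS enzyme, which allows the array to be joined seamlessly in frame with the backbone's flanking coding sequence. The backbone supplies an N-terminal 3X FLAG tag for detection and a C-terminal wild-type FokI nuclease domain, so the expressed protein is a FLAG-tagged TALE–FokI fusion. Expression in cultured cells is driven by the CMV promoter. The T7 promoter allows in vitro transcription of mRNA, the usual route for delivery into zebrafish embryos by injection.

Because FokI cleaves as a dimer, this construct is meant to be used with a matching "left" pbx2 TALEN that binds the opposite strand nearby. Together the pair creates a double-strand break whose error-prone repair yields insertions or deletions that disrupt the gene. The insert name indicates it belongs to a set of TALENs made for the zebrafish research community.
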