Addgene plasmid #47230: TAL3511
Depositing lab: Keith Joung. Depositing organization: Massachusetts General Hospital. Publication: Targeted gene disruption in somatic zebrafish cells using engineered TALENs. Sander JD, Cade L, Khayter C, Reyon D, Peterson RT, Joung JK, Yeh JR. Nat Biotechnol. 2011 Aug 5;29(8):697-8. doi: 10.1038/nbt.1934. PubMed 21822241.
Backbone
  Vector backbone: JDS78
  Backbone manufacturer: Addgene plasmid #32290
  Backbone size w/o insert (bp): 6447
  Vector type: Mammalian Expression ; T7
Growth in bacteria
  Bacterial resistance: Ampicillin, 100 μg/mL
  Growth temperature: 37°C
  Growth strain: XL1 Blue
  Copy number: High Copy
Gene/Insert
  Gene/Insert name: ZebrafishCommunity-pbx2-right (alt name: pbx2)
  Species: D. rerio (zebrafish)
  Insert size (bp): 1430
  Entrez Gene: pbx2 (a.k.a. pbxy, wu:fb73g03)
  Promoter: CMV
  Tag / fusion protein: 3X Flag (N terminal on backbone); WT FOKI (C terminal on backbone)
  Cloning method: Restriction Enzyme; 5′ cloning site BsmBI (destroyed during cloning); 3′ cloning site BsmBI (destroyed during cloning)
  Sequencing primers: 5′ CMV-F; 3′ BGH-rev
Terms and licenses: Academic/Nonprofit Terms; Industry Terms: Not Available to Industry
Depositor comments: Target binding site: TGCGGTTGTCGTGTCCGT It is strongly recommended that users perform a diagnostic digest to verify this plasmid prior to use. For example, a double digest of the plasmid with BamHI and KpnI should result in two bands at 2.3kb and 5.8kb.
How to cite: TAL3511 was a gift from Keith Joung (Addgene plasmid # 47230 ; http://n2t.net/addgene:47230 ; RRID:Addgene_47230)
